Addgene plasmid #200402: pDV06_feedback_entry_TagBFP-2A-MCS-2A-mNeonGreen-2A-MCP-ADAR2dd(E488Q)-NES
Purpose: Entry vector for closed-loop ADAR-based RNA sensors (DART VADAR). Expresses TagBFP constitutively. Expresses mNeonGreen and MCP-ADAR upon target detection
Depositing lab: James Collins. Depositing organization: Massachusetts Institute of Technology. Publication: Autocatalytic base editing for RNA-responsive translational control. Gayet RV, Ilia K, Razavi S, Tippens ND, Lalwani MA, Zhang K, Chen JX, Chen JC, Vargas-Asencio J, Collins JJ. Nat Commun. 2023 Mar 11;14(1):1339. doi: 10.1038/s41467-023-36851-z. PubMed 36906659.
Backbone
  Vector backbone: Custom
  Vector type: Mammalian Expression, Synthetic Biology
Growth in bacteria
  Bacterial resistance: Ampicillin, 100 μg/mL
  Growth temperature: 37°C
  Growth strain: DH5alpha
  Copy number: High Copy
Gene/Insert
  Gene/Insert name: Closed-loop DART VADAR sensor entry cassette
  Cloning method: Unknown
  Sequencing primers: 5′ tggacaccatggtacctgggc
Terms and licenses: Academic/Nonprofit Terms; Industry Terms: Not Available to Industry
How to cite: pDV06_feedback_entry_TagBFP-2A-MCS-2A-mNeonGreen-2A-MCP-ADAR2dd(E488Q)-NES was a gift from James Collins (Addgene plasmid # 200402 ; http://n2t.net/addgene:200402 ; RRID:Addgene_200402)
