[The description below was written by a language model from this plasmid's Addgene catalogue record and pLannotate feature annotations shown in this document.]
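Description:
pDV06_feedback_entry_TagBFP-2A-MCS-2A-mNeonGreen-2A-MCP-ADAR2dd(E488Q)-NES is a 6,981 nt mammalian expression and synthetic-biology plasmid on a custom backbone. It serves as the entry vector for building closed-loop ADAR-based RNA sensors of the DART VADAR design. It is propagated in E. coli at high copy from a ColE1/pUC-type origin and selected with ampicillin through a β-lactamase gene driven by its own bla promoter. No mammalian selection marker is annotated.

The payload is a single transcription unit driven by the human EF-1α core promoter with its intron A and terminated by a synthetic poly(A) signal; a fragment of a Gateway attB1 site lies just upstream of the coding region. The open reading frame begins with TagBFP, followed according to the plasmid name by a 2A peptide, a multiple cloning site and a second 2A. These elements fall in the unannotated gap between TagBFP and mNeonGreen. Downstream come mNeonGreen, an E2A peptide, and a fusion of the MS2 coat protein (MCP) to the ADAR2 deaminase domain carrying the E488Q mutation. The name also indicates a nuclear export signal, which is not annotated. The annotation tool matched the deaminase to rat Adarb1, but the record does not state its species of origin.

The MCS is where a user-designed sensor sequence is inserted. TagBFP is made constitutively and marks transfected cells, whereas mNeonGreen and MCP-ADAR are expressed only upon detection of the target RNA. Because the A-to-I editing enzyme is itself an output, detection should reinforce further editing, which is the autocatalytic feedback of the closed-loop design. The record does not give the mechanistic details of how the sensor gates translation.
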