Features (pLannotate 1.2.2; 12 found; start..end, strand, type, name):
    348..559     +  promoter       EF-1α core promoter: core promoter for human elongation factor EF-1α
    560..1498    +  intron         EF-1α intron A: intron upstream of the start codon of human EF-1α
   1518..1534    +  protein_bind   attB1 (fragment): mutant version of attB; core recombination site for the Gateway® BP reaction BP Clonase™
   1547..2236    +  CDS            TagBFP: TagBFP is a basic (constitutively fluorescent) blue fluorescent protein published in 2008, derived from Entacmaea quadricolor. It is reported to be a very rapidly-maturing monomer with very low acid sensitivity.
   2426..3133    +  CDS            mNeonGreen: mNeonGreen is a basic (constitutively fluorescent) green/yellow fluorescent protein published in 2013, derived from Branchiostoma lanceolatum. It is reported to be a very rapidly-maturing monomer with moderate acid sensitivity.
   3143..3202    +  CDS            E2A: 2A peptide from equine rhinitis A virus polyprotein Eukaryotic ribosomes fail to insert a peptide bond between the Gly and Pro residues, yielding separate polypeptides.
   3212..3562    +  CDS            CAPSD_BPMS2 (fragment): Experimental evidence at protein level: Swiss-Prot protein existence level 1. Acts as a translational repressor of viral replicase synthesis late in infection. This latter function is the result of capsid protein interaction with an RNA hairpin which contains the replicase ribosome-binding site. From Escherichia phage MS2 (Bacteriophage MS2).
   3629..4789    +  CDS            Adarb1 (fragment): RED1_RAT - Also known as Red1. Experimental evidence at protein level: Swiss-Prot protein existence level 1. Catalyzes the hydrolytic deamination of adenosine to inosine in double-stranded RNA (dsRNA) referred to as A-to-I RNA editing. This may affect gene expression and function in a number of ways that include mRNA translation by changing codons and hence the amino acid sequence of proteins; pre-mRNA splicing by altering splice site recognition sequences; RNA stability by changing sequences involved in nuclease recognition; genetic stability in the case of RNA virus genomes by changing seque
   4889..4937    +  polyA_signal   poly(A) signal: synthetic polyadenylation signal
   5214..5802    -  rep_origin     ori: high-copy-number ColE1/pMB1/pBR322/pUC origin of replication
   5973..6833    -  CDS            AmpR: β-lactamase; bla; confers resistance to ampicillin, carbenicillin, and related antibiotics
   6834..6938    -  promoter       AmpR promoter: bla
>Addgene plasmid #200402 | pDV06_feedback_entry_TagBFP-2A-MCS-2A-mNeonGreen-2A-MCP-ADAR2dd(E488Q)-NES | addgene full sequence | sequence record 396788 | Addgene NGS Result
TGCGTTTTTATGCTTGTAGTATTGTATAATGTTTTTAAGATCCGGAGAGAGCGAGATTCCGTCTCAAAGA
AAAAAAAAGTAATGAAATGAATAAAATGAGTCCTAGAGCCAGTAAATGTCGTAAATGTCTCAGCTAGTCA
GGTAGTAAAAGGTCTCAACTAGGCAGTGGCAGAGCAGGATTCAAATTCAGGGCTGTTGTGATGCCTCCGC
AGACTCTGAGCGCCACCTGGTGGTAATTTGTCTGTGCCTCTTCTGACGTGGAAGAACAGCAACTAACACA
CTAACACGGCATTTACTATGGGCCAGCCATTGTTCTAATACTTTAATTGGCTCCGGTGCCCGTCAGTGGG
CAGAGCGCACATCGCCCACAGTCCCCGAGAAGTTGTGGGGAGGGGTCGGCAATTGAACCGGTGCCTAGAG
AAGGTGGCGCGGGGTAAACTGGGAAAGTGATGTCGTGTACTGGCTCCGCCTTTTTCCCGAGGGTGGGGGA
GAACCGTATATAAGTGCAGTAGTCGCCGTGAACGTTCTTTTTCGCAACGGGTTTGCCGCCAGAACACAGG
TAAGTGCCGTGTGTGGTTCCCGCGGGCCTGGCCTCTTTACGGGTTATGGCCCTTGCGTGCCTTGAATTAC
TTCCACCTGGCTGCAGTACGTGATTCTTGATCCCGAGCTTCGGGTTGGAAGTGGGTGGGAGAGTTCGAGG
CCTTGCGCTTAAGGAGCCCCTTCGCCTCGTGCTTGAGTTGAGGCCTGGCCTGGGCGCTGGGGCCGCCGCG
TGCGAATCTGGTGGCACCTTCGCGCCTGTCTCGCTGCTTTCGATAAGTCTCTAGCCATTTAAAATTTTTG
ATGACCTGCTGCGACGCTTTTTTTCTGGCAAGATAGTCTTGTAAATGCGGGCCAAGATCTGCACACTGGT
ATTTCGGTTTTTGGGGCCGCGGGCGGCGACGGGGCCCGTGCGTCCCAGCGCACATGTTCGGCGAGGCGGG
GCCTGCGAGCGCGGCCACCGAGAATCGGACGGGGGTAGTCTCAAGCTGGCCGGCCTGCTCTGGTGCCTGG
CCTCGCGCCGCCGTGTATCGCCCCGCCCTGGGCGGCAAGGCTGGCCCGGTCGGCACCAGTTGCGTGAGCG
GAAAGATGGCCGCTTCCCGGCCCTGCTGCAGGGAGCTCAAAATGGAGGACGCGGCGCTCGGGAGAGCGGG
CGGGTGAGTCACCCACACAAAGGAAAAGGGCCTTTCCGTCCTCAGCCGTCGCTTCATGTGACTCCACGGA
GTACCGGGCGCCGTCCAGGCACCTCGATTAGTTCTCGAGCTTTTGGAGTACGTCGTCTTTAGGTTGGGGG
GAGGGGTTTTATGCGATGGAGTTTCCCCACACTGAGTGGGTGGAGACTGAAGTTAGGCCAGCTTGGCACT
TGATGTAATTCTCCTTGGAATTTGCCCTTTTTGAGTTTGGATCTTGGTTCATTCTCAAGCCTCAGACAGT
GGTTCAAAGTTTTTTTCTTCCATTTCAGGTGGATCCCAAGGGCAGATAAGTTTGTACAAAAAAGAGAGGT
GCCACCATGAGCGAGCTGATTAAGGAGAACATGCACATGAAGCTGTACATGGAGGGCACCGTGGACAACC
ATCACTTCAAGTGCACATCCGAGGGCGAAGGCAAGCCCTACGAGGGCACCCAGACCATGAGAATCAAGGT
GGTCGAGGGCGGCCCTCTCCCCTTCGCCTTCGACATCCTGGCTACTAGCTTCCTCTACGGCAGCAAGACC
TTCATCAACCACACCCAGGGCATCCCCGACTTCTTCAAGCAGTCCTTCCCTGAGGGCTTCACATGGGAGA
GAGTCACCACATACGAAGACGGGGGCGTGCTGACCGCTACCCAGGACACCAGCCTCCAGGACGGCTGCCT
CATCTACAACGTCAAGATCAGAGGGGTGAACTTCACATCCAACGGCCCTGTGATGCAGAAGAAAACACTC
GGCTGGGAGGCCTTCACCGAGACGCTGTACCCCGCTGACGGCGGCCTGGAAGGCAGAAACGACATGGCCC
TGAAGCTCGTGGGCGGGAGCCATCTGATCGCAAACATCAAGACCACATATAGATCCAAGAAACCCGCTAA
GAACCTCAAGATGCCTGGCGTCTACTATGTGGACTACAGACTGGAAAGAATCAAGGAGGCCAACAACGAG
ACATACGTCGAGCAGCACGAGGTGGCAGTGGCCAGATACTGCGACCTCCCTAGCAAACTGGGGCACGGTA
GCGGCGCAACAAACTTCTCTCTTCTGAAACAGGCAGGAGATGTGGAAGAAAATCCAGGCCCAGGATCCGG
TTTAATTAAGGGCCTGCAGGGTGGAAAGCTTTCTACTCGAGGGGCTAGCCAGGGAGAGGGCAGAGGAAGT
CTGCTTACATGCGGTGATGTCGAAGAGAATCCTGGCCCAGGTACCATGGTGTCCAAGGGCGAAGAGGACA
ACATGGCCAGCCTGCCTGCCACCCACGAGCTGCACATCTTCGGCAGCATCAACGGCGTGGACTTCGACAT
GGTGGGACAGGGCACCGGCAACCCCAACGACGGATACGAGGAACTGAACCTGAAGTCCACAAAGGGCGAC
CTGCAGTTCAGCCCCTGGATCCTGGTGCCCCACATCGGCTACGGCTTCCACCAGTACCTGCCCTACCCTG
ACGGCATGAGCCCTTTCCAGGCCGCCATGGTGGATGGCTCTGGCTACCAGGTGCACAGAACCATGCAGTT
CGAGGACGGCGCCAGCCTGACCGTGAACTACAGATACACCTACGAGGGCAGCCACATCAAGGGCGAGGCC
CAAGTGAAGGGCACAGGCTTCCCTGCTGACGGCCCCGTGATGACCAACTCTCTGACAGCCGCCGACTGGT
GCAGAAGCAAGAAAACCTACCCTAACGACAAGACCATCATCAGCACCTTCAAGTGGTCCTACACCACAGG
CAACGGCAAGAGATACAGAAGCACCGCCAGAACCACCTACACCTTCGCCAAGCCCATGGCCGCCAACTAC
CTGAAGAACCAGCCTATGTACGTGTTCCGCAAGACCGAGCTGAAGCACTCCAAGACAGAACTGAACTTCA
AAGAGTGGCAGAAAGCCTTCACCGACGTGATGGGCATGGACGAGCTGTACAAGGGCTCTGGGCAGTGTAC
TAATTATGCTCTCTTGAAATTGGCTGGAGATGTTGAGAGCAACCCAGGTCCCGGCTCTGGAATGGCGTCC
AATTTCACTCAGTTTGTGCTGGTTGACAACGGCGGGACCGGGGACGTTACGGTAGCCCCCTCAAACTTTG
CCAACGGTATAGCGGAGTGGATAAGCAGCAATTCTAGGAGTCAAGCATACAAAGTTACATGCAGCGTGCG
CCAATCTAGCGCTCAGAATCGCAAGTACACCATTAAAGTAGAGGTCCCCAAGGGAGCCTGGAGAAGCTAT
CTTAACATGGAGTTGACCATACCAATCTTCGCTACCAACTCTGACTGTGAACTCATTGTGAAAGCCATGC
AAGGTCTGCTCAAGGATGGTAACCCAATTCCGTCCGCTATCGCTGCCAACTCTGGGATTTACGGGGGCAG
TGGGAGCGGTGCAGGATCTGGTAGTCCAGCTGGGGGAGGAGCACCGGGTAGCGGTGGGGGGTCTCAGCTG
CACCTGCCCCAGGTTCTCGCAGACGCCGTATCCCGCCTTGTACTGGGCAAGTTTGGTGATCTTACTGACA
ATTTTTCATCTCCTCATGCGAGGCGGAAAGTACTCGCAGGCGTCGTCATGACGACCGGAACTGACGTGAA
AGACGCCAAAGTCATCTCTGTCTCCACGGGCACAAAGTGCATAAACGGGGAGTACATGAGCGACCGGGGG
CTGGCACTGAATGATTGTCACGCTGAAATAATATCTAGGCGATCTCTGCTTAGATTTCTCTACACTCAAC
TCGAATTGTACCTTAACAACAAAGATGACCAGAAACGCAGTATATTTCAGAAATCAGAACGCGGCGGATT
TCGACTTAAGGAAAACGTTCAGTTCCACTTGTATATCAGCACATCCCCTTGCGGTGACGCCCGAATCTTT
TCCCCGCACGAGCCGATATTGGAGGAGCCCGCGGACAGACATCCTAATAGGAAGGCTAGAGGCCAACTTC
GGACGAAGATTGAAAGTGGCCAGGGTACTATCCCGGTGCGGTCCAACGCTAGTATTCAAACGTGGGACGG
AGTCCTTCAAGGTGAACGGCTGTTGACAATGAGCTGCTCAGACAAAATCGCGCGCTGGAATGTAGTGGGA
ATCCAAGGCAGCCTCTTGAGCATATTCGTAGAACCCATATATTTCTCATCCATTATTTTGGGCTCTCTGT
ATCATGGTGACCATCTGTCAAGGGCTATGTACCAACGAATTTCTAATATCGAGGATCTTCCTCCACTCTA
TACACTCAATAAGCCTCTCTTGTCCGGGATATCAAACGCTGAGGCCCGCCAGCCAGGGAAAGCTCCTAAC
TTCAGTGTTAACTGGACCGTTGGTGATTCTGCGATAGAGGTCATCAACGCCACGACAGGTAAGGATGAGC
TCGGTAGAGCCTCACGCCTGTGTAAACACGCGTTGTATTGTAGATGGATGAGAGTACATGGGAAGGTCCC
ATCTCACTTGCTCCGAAGCAAGATCACTAAGCCTAATGTGTATCATGAGTCAAAACTCGCGGCTAAAGAA
TACCAGGCAGCCAAAGCTCGACTTTTTACAGCTTTTATTAAGGCAGGGCTCGGGGCATGGGTCGAGAAGC
CGACCGAGCAGGACCAATTCTCTCTGACGGGGAGCGGATCCGGCTCTCTGCCACCATTGGAAAGGCTTAC
GCTGTAACTTCCACTGGATTGTACAATTACCAACTGATCTAGAACCGGTCATGGCCGCAATAAAATATCT
TTATTTTCATTACATCTGTGTGTTGGTTTTTTGTGTGTTCGAACTAGATGCTGTCGACCGATGCGCTGGT
CTAATACCCAATCTCTCGTCTTATCCAGATGTTTTATACGCCTTAATTAATAGGGATAACAGGGTAATAT
CTTGCCCTGCACGAATACCAGCGACCCCTTGCCCAAATACTTGCCGTGGGCCTCGGCCTGAGAGCCAAAA
CACTTGATGCGGAAGAAGTCGGTGCGCTCCTGCTTGTCGCCGGCATCGTTGCGCCACATCTAGGATCTGC
CAGGAACCGTAAAAAGGCCGCGTTGCTGGCGTTTTTCCATAGGCTCCGCCCCCCTGACGAGCATCACAAA
AATCGACGCTCAAGTCAGAGGTGGCGAAACCCGACAGGACTATAAAGATACCAGGCGTTTCCCCCTGGAA
GCTCCCTCGTGCGCTCTCCTGTTCCGACCCTGCCGCTTACCGGATACCTGTCCGCCTTTCTCCCTTCGGG
AAGCGTGGCGCTTTCTCATAGCTCACGCTGTAGGTATCTCAGTTCGGTGTAGGTCGTTCGCTCCAAGCTG
GGCTGTGTGCACGAACCCCCCGTTCAGCCCGACCGCTGCGCCTTATCCGGTAACTATCGTCTTGAGTCCA
ACCCGGTAAGACACGACTTATCGCCACTGGCAGCAGCCACTGGTAACAGGATTAGCAGAGCGAGGTATGT
AGGCGGTGCTACAGAGTTCTTGAAGTGGTGGCCTAACTACGGCTACACTAGAAGAACAGTATTTGGTATC
TGCGCTCTGCTGAAGCCAGTTACCTTCGGAAAAAGAGTTGGTAGCTCTTGATCCGGCAAACAAACCACCG
CTGGTAGCGGTGGTTTTTTTGTTTGCAAGCAGCAGATTACGCGCAGAAAAAAAGGATCTCAAGAAGATCC
TTTGATCTTTTCTACGGGGTCTGACGCTCAGTGGAACGAAAACTCACGTTAAGGGATTTTGGTCATGAGA
TTATCAAAAAGGATCTTCACCTAGATCCTTTTAAATTAAAAATGAAGTTTTAAATCAATCTAAAGTATAT
ATGAGTAAACTTGGTCTGACAGTTACCAATGCTTAATCAGTGAGGCACCTATCTCAGCGATCTGTCTATT
TCGTTCATCCATAGTTGCCTGACTCCCCGTCGTGTAGATAACTACGATACGGGAGGGCTTACCATCTGGC
CCCAGTGCTGCAATGATACCGCGAGAACCACGCTCACCGGCTCCAGATTTATCAGCAATAAACCAGCCAG
CCGGAAGGGCCGAGCGCAGAAGTGGTCCTGCAACTTTATCCGCCTCCATCCAGTCTATTAATTGTTGCCG
GGAAGCTAGAGTAAGTAGTTCGCCAGTTAATAGTTTGCGCAACGTTGTTGCCATTGCTACAGGCATCGTG
GTGTCACGCTCGTCGTTTGGTATGGCTTCATTCAGCTCCGGTTCCCAACGATCAAGGCGAGTTACATGAT
CCCCCATGTTGTGCAAAAAAGCGGTTAGCTCCTTCGGTCCTCCGATCGTTGTCAGAAGTAAGTTGGCCGC
AGTGTTATCACTCATGGTTATGGCAGCACTGCATAATTCTCTTACTGTCATGCCATCCGTAAGATGCTTT
TCTGTGACTGGTGAGTACTCAACCAAGTCATTCTGAGAATAGTGTATGCGGCGACCGAGTTGCTCTTGCC
CGGCGTCAATACGGGATAATACCGCGCCACATAGCAGAACTTTAAAAGTGCTCATCATTGGAAAACGTTC
TTCGGGGCGAAAACTCTCAAGGATCTTACCGCTGTTGAGATCCAGTTCGATGTAACCCACTCGTGCACCC
AACTGATCTTCAGCATCTTTTACTTTCACCAGCGTTTCTGGGTGAGCAAAAACAGGAAGGCAAAATGCCG
CAAAAAAGGGAATAAGGGCGACACGGAAATGTTGAATACTCATACTCTTCCTTTTTCAATATTATTGAAG
CATTTATCAAGGTTATTGTCTCATGAGCGGATACATATTTGAATGTATTTAGAAAAATAAACAAATAGGG
GTTCCGCGCACGAATTGGCCAGCGCTGCATTACCCTGTTATCCCTAACCGG
